Addgene plasmid #192822: pBS-BsmbI-LoxP-Ef1a-EM7-mCherry-Neo-PolyA-LoxP
Purpose: Golden Gate compatible plasmid with mCherry and Neo
Depositing lab: Mark Denham. Depositing organization: Aarhus University. Publication: Enhanced production of mesencephalic dopaminergic neurons from lineage-restricted human undifferentiated stem cells. Maimaitili M, Chen M, Febbraro F, Ucuncu E, Kelly R, Niclis JC, Christiansen JR, Mermet-Joret N, Niculescu D, Lauritsen J, Iannielli A, Klaestrup IH, Jensen UB, Qvist P, Nabavi S, Broccoli V, Nykjaer A, Romero-Ramos M, Denham M. Nat Commun. 2023 Dec 5;14(1):7871. doi: 10.1038/s41467-023-43471-0. PubMed 38052784.
Backbone
  Vector backbone: pBluescript
  Total vector size (bp): 6724
  Vector type: Mammalian Expression
  Selectable markers: Neomycin (select with G418) ; Kanamycin
Growth in bacteria
  Bacterial resistance: Ampicillin, 100 μg/mL
  Growth temperature: 37°C
  Growth strain: DH5alpha
  Growth instructions: plasmid is also Kanamycin resistant
  Copy number: High Copy
Gene/Insert
  Gene/Insert name: mCherry and Neo
  Species: Synthetic
Terms and licenses: Academic/Nonprofit Terms; Industry Terms: Not Available to Industry
How to cite: pBS-BsmbI-LoxP-Ef1a-EM7-mCherry-Neo-PolyA-LoxP was a gift from Mark Denham (Addgene plasmid # 192822 ; http://n2t.net/addgene:192822 ; RRID:Addgene_192822)
