[The description below was written by a language model from this plasmid's Addgene catalogue record and pLannotate feature annotations shown in this document.]
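Description:
pBS-BsmbI-LoxP-Ef1a-EM7-mCherry-Neo-PolyA-LoxP is a roughly 6.7 kb pBluescript-based plasmid catalogued as a mammalian expression vector and described as a Golden Gate-compatible source of an mCherry and neomycin-resistance cassette. It is maintained in E. coli at high copy through the ColE1/pUC-type origin and selected with ampicillin via the bla gene. An f1 origin is also present. The annotation shows duplicated pBluescript segments upstream of the cassette (repeated lacZα fragments, T7 and T3 promoters, lac promoter/operator elements and partial MCS pieces). This suggests that backbone-derived stuffer sequence was retained or repeated during assembly. The BsmBI sites named in the plasmid title are not annotated, so their positions and the overhangs they generate cannot be stated from the record.

The payload is a floxed dual-purpose selection cassette. Two loxP sites in the same orientation flank a human EF-1α promoter followed by the synthetic bacterial EM7 promoter, then the mCherry and NeoR/KanR (Tn5 aminoglycoside phosphotransferase) coding sequences and a bovine growth hormone polyadenylation signal. A short SV40 small t antigen fragment is annotated just after the first loxP site. The tandem promoters let the same open reading frames be expressed in mammalian cells, giving red fluorescence and G418 resistance, and in bacteria, giving the kanamycin resistance noted in the record. The short gap between mCherry and Neo is unannotated, so how the two are linked is not stated. Because the loxP sites are direct repeats, Cre recombinase can excise the whole marker after selection. The design fits use as a module for Golden Gate assembly of constructs carrying a removable selection marker. The associated publication concerns human stem cell lines, but the record does not describe the specific application.
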