Features (pLannotate 1.2.2; 30 found; start..end, strand, type, name):
     30..458     -  rep_origin     f1 ori (sequence partly withheld): f1 bacteriophage origin of replication; arrow indicates direction of (+) strand synthesis
    463..618     -  CDS            lacZα (fragment): LacZα fragment of β-galactosidase; lacZ fragment
    626..644     +  promoter       T7 promoter: promoter for bacteriophage T7 RNA polymerase
    653..676     +  misc_feature   MCS (fragment): pBluescript multiple cloning site
    694..712     -  rep_origin     f1 ori (fragment): f1 bacteriophage origin of replication; arrow indicates direction of (+) strand synthesis
    717..872     -  CDS            lacZα (fragment): LacZα fragment of β-galactosidase; lacZ fragment
    880..898     +  promoter       T7 promoter: promoter for bacteriophage T7 RNA polymerase
    907..930     -  misc_feature   MCS (fragment): pBluescript multiple cloning site
    946..964     -  promoter       T3 promoter: promoter for bacteriophage T3 RNA polymerase
   1009..1025    -  protein_bind   lac operator: The lac repressor binds to the lac operator to inhibit transcription in E. coli. This inhibition can be relieved by adding lactose or isopropyl-β-D-thiogalactopyranoside (IPTG). lac repressor encoded by lacI
   1033..1063    -  promoter       lac promoter: promoter for the E. coli lac operon
   1078..1099    -  protein_bind   CAP binding site: CAP binding activates transcription in the presence of cAMP. E. coli catabolite activator protein
   1148..1191    +  misc_feature   MCS (fragment): pBluescript multiple cloning site
   1192..1225    +  protein_bind   loxP: Cre-mediated recombination occurs in the 8-bp core sequence (GCATACAT). Cre recombinase
   1239..1305    +  CDS            small t antigen (fragment): SV40 (simian virus 40) small t antigen
   1312..2490    +  promoter       EF-1α promoter: strong constitutive promoter for human elongation factor EF-1α
   2516..2563    +  promoter       EM7 promoter: synthetic bacterial promoter&nbsp
   2609..3316    +  CDS            mCherry: mCherry is a basic (constitutively fluorescent) red fluorescent protein published in 2004, derived from Discosoma sp.. It is reported to be a very rapidly-maturing monomer with low acid sensitivity.
   3395..4198    +  CDS            NeoR/KanR: aminoglycoside phosphotransferase from Tn5; aph(3')-II (or nptII); confers resistance to neomycin, kanamycin, and G418 (Geneticin®)
   4212..4436    +  polyA_signal   bGH poly(A) signal: bovine growth hormone polyadenylation signal
   4437..4470    +  protein_bind   loxP: Cre-mediated recombination occurs in the 8-bp core sequence (GCATACAT). Cre recombinase
   4471..4524    +  misc_feature   MCS (fragment): pBluescript multiple cloning site
   4537..4555    -  promoter       T3 promoter: promoter for bacteriophage T3 RNA polymerase
   4600..4616    -  protein_bind   lac operator: The lac repressor binds to the lac operator to inhibit transcription in E. coli. This inhibition can be relieved by adding lactose or isopropyl-β-D-thiogalactopyranoside (IPTG). lac repressor encoded by lacI
   4624..4654    -  promoter       lac promoter: promoter for the E. coli lac operon
   4669..4690    -  protein_bind   CAP binding site: CAP binding activates transcription in the presence of cAMP. E. coli catabolite activator protein
   4703..4795    -  CDS            lacI (fragment): lac repressor; lacI; The lac repressor binds to the lac operator to inhibit transcription in E. coli. This inhibition can be relieved by adding lactose or isopropyl-β-D-thiogalactopyranoside (IPTG).
   4978..5566    -  rep_origin     ori: high-copy-number ColE1/pMB1/pBR322/pUC origin of replication
   5737..6597    -  CDS            AmpR: β-lactamase; bla; confers resistance to ampicillin, carbenicillin, and related antibiotics
   6598..6702    -  promoter       AmpR promoter: bla
>Addgene plasmid #192822 | pBS-BsmbI-LoxP-Ef1a-EM7-mCherry-Neo-PolyA-LoxP | addgene full sequence | sequence record 396542 | Addgene NGS Result
CTAAATTGTAAGCGTTAATATTTTGTTAAAATTCGCGTTAAATTTTTGTTAAATCAGCTCATTTTTTAAC
CAATAGGCCGAAATCGGCAAAATCCCTTATAAATCAAAAGAATAGACCGAGATAGGGT
[37 nt withheld, positions 129-165]
AAAGAACGTGGACTCCAACGTCAAAGG
[49 nt withheld, positions 193-241]
T
[91 nt withheld, positions 243-333]
G
[124 nt withheld, positions 335-458]
CCCATTCGCCATTCAGGCTGCGCAACTGTTGGGAAGGGCGATCGGTGCGGGCCTCTTCGCTATTACGCCA
GCTGGCGAAAGGGGGATGTGCTGCAAGGCGATTAAGTTGGGTAACGCCAGGGTTTTCCCAGTCACGACGT
TGTAAAACGACGGCCAGTGAGCGCGCGTAATACGACTCACTATAGGGCGAATTGGAGCTCCACCGCGGTG
GCGGCCGCGATAAGAGACGGTGGTGGCGCCGCTACAGGGCGCGTCCCATTCGCCATTCAGGCTGCGCAAC
TGTTGGGAAGGGCGATCGGTGCGGGCCTCTTCGCTATTACGCCAGCTGGCGAAAGGGGGATGTGCTGCAA
GGCGATTAAGTTGGGTAACGCCAGGGTTTTCCCAGTCACGACGTTGTAAAACGACGGCCAGTGAGCGCGC
GTAATACGACTCACTATAGGGCGAATTGGGTACCGGGCCCCCCCTCGAGGTCCTCCAGCTTTTGTTCCCT
TTAGTGAGGGTTAATTGCGCGCTTGGCGTAATCATGGTCATAGCTGTTTCCTGTGTGAAATTGTTATCCG
CTCACAATTCCACACAACATACGAGCCGGAAGCATAAAGTGTAAAGCCTGGGGTGCCTAATGAGTGAGCT
AACTCACATTAATTGCGTTGCGCTCACTGCCCGCTTTCCACTGCATGACGTCTCCACAAGCGGCCGCTCT
AGAACTAGTGGATCCCCCGGGCTGCAGGAATTCATAACTTCGTATAGCATACATTATACGAAGTTATAAG
CTTTGCAAAGATGGATAAAGTTTTAAACAGAGAGGAATCTTTGCAGCTAATGGACCTTCTAGGTCTTGAA
AGGAGTGGGAATTGGCTCCGGTGCCCGTCAGTGGGCAGAGCGCACATCGCCCACAGTCCCCGAGAAGTTG
GGGGGAGGGGTCGGCAATTGAACCGGTGCCTAGAGAAGGTGGCGCGGGGTAAACTGGGAAAGTGATGTCG
TGTACTGGCTCCGCCTTTTTCCCGAGGGTGGGGGAGAACCGTATATAAGTGCAGTAGTCGCCGTGAACGT
TCTTTTTCGCAACGGGTTTGCCGCCAGAACACAGGTAAGTGCCGTGTGTGGTTCCCGCGGGCCTGGCCTC
TTTACGGGTTATGGCCCTTGCGTGCCTTGAATTACTTCCACCTGGCTGCAGTACGTGATTCTTGATCCCG
AGCTTCGGGTTGGAAGTGGGTGGGAGAGTTCGAGGCCTTGCGCTTAAGGAGCCCCTTCGCCTCGTGCTTG
AGTTGAGGCCTGGCCTGGGCGCTGGGGCCGCCGCGTGCGAATCTGGTGGCACCTTCGCGCCTGTCTCGCT
GCTTTCGATAAGTCTCTAGCCATTTAAAATTTTTGATGACCTGCTGCGACGCTTTTTTTCTGGCAAGATA
GTCTTGTAAATGCGGGCCAAGATCTGCACACTGGTATTTCGGTTTTTGGGGCCGCGGGCGGCGACGGGGC
CCGTGCGTCCCAGCGCACATGTTCGGCGAGGCGGGGCCTGCGAGCGCGGCCACCGAGAATCGGACGGGGG
TAGTCTCAAGCTGGCCGGCCTGCTCTGGTGCCTGGCCTCGCGCCGCCGTGTATCGCCCCGCCCTGGGCGG
CAAGGCTGGCCCGGTCGGCACCAGTTGCGTGAGCGGAAAGATGGCCGCTTCCCGGCCCTGCTGCAGGGAG
CTCAAAATGGAGGACGCGGCGCTCGGGAGAGCGGGCGGGTGAGTCACCCACACAAAGGAAAAGGGCCTTT
CCGTCCTCAGCCGTCGCTTCATGTGACTCCACGGAGTACCGGGCGCCGTCCAGGCACCTCGATTAGTTCT
CGAGCTTTTGGAGTACGTCGTCTTTAGGTTGGGGGGAGGGGTTTTATGCGATGGAGTTTCCCCACACTGA
GTGGGTGGAGACTGAAGTTAGGCCAGCTTGGCACTTGATGTAATTCTCCTTGGAATTTGCCCTTTTTGAG
TTTGGATCTTGGTTCATTCTCAAGCCTCAGACAGTGGTTCAAAGTTTTTTTCTTCCATTTCAGGTGTCGT
GAGGAATTTCGACATTTAAATCCCGGGGTTGACAATTAATCATCGGCATAGTATATCGGCATAGTATAAT
ACGACTCACTATACGCCACCATGACTGCTCCAAAGAAGAAGCGTAAGGTAATGGTGAGCAAGGGCGAGGA
GGATAACATGGCCATCATCAAGGAGTTCATGCGCTTCAAGGTGCACATGGAGGGCTCCGTGAACGGCCAC
GAGTTCGAGATCGAGGGCGAGGGCGAGGGCCGCCCCTACGAGGGCACCCAGACCGCCAAGCTGAAGGTGA
CCAAGGGTGGCCCCCTGCCCTTCGCCTGGGACATCCTGTCCCCTCAGTTCATGTACGGCTCCAAGGCCTA
CGTGAAGCACCCCGCCGACATCCCCGACTACTTGAAGCTGTCCTTCCCCGAGGGCTTCAAGTGGGAGCGC
GTGATGAACTTCGAGGACGGCGGCGTGGTGACCGTGACCCAGGACTCCTCCCTGCAGGACGGCGAGTTCA
TCTACAAGGTGAAGCTGCGCGGCACCAACTTCCCCTCCGACGGCCCCGTAATGCAGAAGAAGACCATGGG
CTGGGAGGCCTCCTCCGAGCGGATGTACCCCGAGGACGGCGCCCTGAAGGGCGAGATCAAGCAGAGGCTG
AAGCTGAAGGACGGCGGCCACTACGACGCTGAGGTCAAGACCACCTACAAGGCCAAGAAGCCCGTGCAGC
TGCCCGGCGCCTACAACGTCAACATCAAGTTGGACATCACCTCCCACAACGAGGACTACACCATCGTGGA
ACAGTACGAACGCGCCGAGGGCCGCCACTCCACCGGCGGCATGGACGAGCTGTACAAGGGCGGCGGGTCC
GGAGGAGAGGGCAGAGGAAGTCTTCTAACATGCGGTGACGTGGAGGAGAATCCTGGCCCAGTCGAGATGG
GATCGGCCATTGAACAAGATGGATTGCACGCAGGTTCTCCGGCCGCTTGGGTGGAGAGGCTATTCGGCTA
TGACTGGGCACAACAGACAATCGGCTGCTCTGATGCCGCCGTGTTCCGGCTGTCAGCGCAGGGGCGCCCG
GTTCTTTTTGTCAAGACCGACCTGTCCGGTGCCCTGAATGAACTGCAGGACGAGGCAGCGCGGCTATCGT
GGCTGGCCACGACGGGCGTTCCTTGCGCAGCTGTGCTCGACGTTGTCACTGAAGCGGGAAGGGACTGGCT
GCTATTGGGCGAAGTGCCGGGGCAGGATCTCCTGTCATCTCACCTTGCTCCTGCCGAGAAAGTATCCATC
ATGGCTGATGCAATGCGGCGGCTGCATACGCTTGATCCGGCTACCTGCCCATTCGACCACCAAGCGAAAC
ATCGCATCGAGCGAGCACGTACTCGGATGGAAGCCGGTCTTGTCGATCAGGATGATCTGGACGAAGAGCA
TCAGGGGCTCGCGCCAGCCGAACTGTTCGCCAGGCTCAAGGCGCGCATGCCCGACGGCGAGGATCTCGTC
GTGACCCATGGCGATGCCTGCTTGCCGAATATCATGGTGGAAAATGGCCGCTTTTCTGGATTCATCGACT
GTGGCCGGCTGGGTGTGGCGGACCGCTATCAGGACATAGCGTTGGCTACCCGTGATATTGCTGAAGAGCT
TGGCGGCGAATGGGCTGACCGCTTCCTCGTGCTTTACGGTATCGCCGCTCCCGATTCGCAGCGCATCGCC
TTCTATCGCCTTCTTGACGAGTTCTTCTGAGGAGATCCATATGCTGTGCCTTCTAGTTGCCAGCCATCTG
TTGTTTGCCCCTCCCCCGTGCCTTCCTTGACCCTGGAAGGTGCCACTCCCACTGTCCTTTCCTAATAAAA
TGAGGAAATTGCATCGCATTGTCTGAGTAGGTGTCATTCTATTCTGGGGGGTGGGGTGGGGCAGGACAGC
AAGGGGGAGGATTGGGAAGACAATAGCAGGCATGCTGGGGATGCGGTGGGCTCTATGGATAACTTCGTAT
AGCATACATTATACGAAGTTATGAATTCGATATCAAGCTTATCGATACCGTCGACCTCGAGGGGGGGCCC
GGTACCCAGCTTTTGTTCCCTTTAGTGAGGGTTAATTGCGCGCTTGGCGTAATCATGGTCATAGCTGTTT
CCTGTGTGAAATTGTTATCCGCTCACAATTCCACACAACATACGAGCCGGGAGCATAAAGTGTAAAGCCT
GGGGTGCCTAATGAGTGAGCTAACTCACATTAATTGCGTTGCGCTCACTGCCCGCTTTCCAGTCGGGAAA
CCTGTCGTGCCAGCTGCATTAATGAATCGGCCAACGCGCGGGGAGAGGCGGTTTGCGTATTGGGCGCTCT
TCCGCTTCCTCGCTCACTGACTCGCTGCGCTCGGTCGTTCGGCTGCGGCGAGCGGTATCAGCTCACTCAA
AGGCGGTAATACGGTTATCCACAGAATCAGGGGATAACGCAGGAAAGAACATGTGAGCAAAAGGCCAGCA
AAAGGCCAGGAACCGTAAAAAGGCCGCGTTGCTGGCGTTTTTCCATAGGCTCCGCCCCCCTGACGAGCAT
CACAAAAATCGACGCTCAAGTCAGAGGTGGCGAAACCCGACAGGACTATAAAGATACCAGGCGTTTCCCC
CTGGAAGCTCCCTCGTGCGCTCTCCTGTTCCGACCCTGCCGCTTACCGGATACCTGTCCGCCTTTCTCCC
TTCGGGAAGCGTGGCGCTTTCTCATAGCTCACGCTGTAGGTATCTCAGTTCGGTGTAGGTCGTTCGCTCC
AAGCTGGGCTGTGTGCACGAACCCCCCGTTCAGCCCGACCGCTGCGCCTTATCCGGTAACTATCGTCTTG
AGTCCAACCCGGTAAGACACGACTTATCGCCACTGGCAGCAGCCACTGGTAACAGGATTAGCAGAGCGAG
GTATGTAGGCGGTGCTACAGAGTTCTTGAAGTGGTGGCCTAACTACGGCTACACTAGAAGAACAGTATTT
GGTATCTGCGCTCTGCTGAAGCCAGTTACCTTCGGAAAAAGAGTTGGTAGCTCTTGATCCGGCAAACAAA
CCACCGCTGGTAGCGGTGGTTTTTTTGTTTGCAAGCAGCAGATTACGCGCAGAAAAAAAGGATCTCAAGA
AGATCCTTTGATCTTTTCTACGGGGTCTGACGCTCAGTGGAACGAAAACTCACGTTAAGGGATTTTGGTC
ATGAGATTATCAAAAAGGATCTTCACCTAGATCCTTTTAAATTAAAAATGAAGTTTTAAATCAATCTAAA
GTATATATGAGTAAACTTGGTCTGACAGTTACCAATGCTTAATCAGTGAGGCACCTATCTCAGCGATCTG
TCTATTTCGTTCATCCATAGTTGCCTGACTCCCCGTCGTGTAGATAACTACGATACGGGAGGGCTTACCA
TCTGGCCCCAGTGCTGCAATGATACCGCGAGACCCACGCTCACCGGCTCCAGATTTATCAGCAATAAACC
AGCCAGCCGGAAGGGCCGAGCGCAGAAGTGGTCCTGCAACTTTATCCGCCTCCATCCAGTCTATTAATTG
TTGCCGGGAAGCTAGAGTAAGTAGTTCGCCAGTTAATAGTTTGCGCAACGTTGTTGCCATTGCTACAGGC
ATCGTGGTGTCACGCTCGTCGTTTGGTATGGCTTCATTCAGCTCCGGTTCCCAACGATCAAGGCGAGTTA
CATGATCCCCCATGTTGTGCAAAAAAGCGGTTAGCTCCTTCGGTCCTCCGATCGTTGTCAGAAGTAAGTT
GGCCGCAGTGTTATCACTCATGGTTATGGCAGCACTGCATAATTCTCTTACTGTCATGCCATCCGTAAGA
TGCTTTTCTGTGACTGGTGAGTACTCAACCAAGTCATTCTGAGAATAGTGTATGCGGCGACCGAGTTGCT
CTTGCCCGGCGTCAATACGGGATAATACCGCGCCACATAGCAGAACTTTAAAAGTGCTCATCATTGGAAA
ACGTTCTTCGGGGCGAAAACTCTCAAGGATCTTACCGCTGTTGAGATCCAGTTCGATGTAACCCACTCGT
GCACCCAACTGATCTTCAGCATCTTTTACTTTCACCAGCGTTTCTGGGTGAGCAAAAACAGGAAGGCAAA
ATGCCGCAAAAAAGGGAATAAGGGCGACACGGAAATGTTGAATACTCATACTCTTCCTTTTTCAATATTA
TTGAAGCATTTATCAGGGTTATTGTCTCATGAGCGGATACATATTTGAATGTATTTAGAAAAATAAACAA
ATAGGGGTTCCGCGCACATTTCCCCGAAAAGTGCCAC
